Addgene plasmid #19105: Dom34 E23K
Depositing lab: SeWon Suh. Depositing organization: Seoul National University. Publication: Structural and functional insights into dom34, a key component of no-go mRNA decay. Lee HH, Kim YS, Kim KH, Heo I, Kim SK, Kim O, Kim HK, Yoon JY, Kim HS, Kim do J, Lee SJ, Yoon HJ, Kim SJ, Lee BG, Song HK, Kim VN, Park CM, Suh SW. Mol Cell. 2007 Sep 21. 27(6):938-50. 10.1016/j.molcel.2007.07.019 PubMed 17889667.
Backbone
  Vector backbone: pET21a(+)
  Backbone size w/o insert (bp): 5443
  Vector type: Bacterial Expression
Growth in bacteria
  Bacterial resistance: Ampicillin, 100 μg/mL
  Growth temperature: 37°C
  Growth strain: DH5alpha
  Copy number: High Copy
Gene/Insert
  Gene/Insert name: Protein DOM34 (alt name: Saccharomyces cerevisiae)
  Species: S. cerevisiae (budding yeast)
  Insert size (bp): 936
  Mutation: E23K
  Entrez Gene: DOM34 (a.k.a. YNL001W)
  Tag / fusion protein: C tag (C terminal on insert)
  Cloning method: Restriction Enzyme; 5′ cloning site NdeI (not destroyed); 3′ cloning site XhoI (not destroyed)
  Sequencing primers: 5′ t7
Terms and licenses: Academic/Nonprofit Terms; Industry Terms: Not Available to Industry
How to cite: Dom34 E23K was a gift from SeWon Suh (Addgene plasmid # 19105 ; http://n2t.net/addgene:19105 ; RRID:Addgene_19105)
