[The description below was written by a language model from this plasmid's Addgene catalogue record.]
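Description:
Dom34 E23K is a bacterial expression plasmid built on the pET21a(+) backbone, carrying the Saccharomyces cerevisiae DOM34 gene (YNL001W) with a glutamate-to-lysine substitution at residue 23. The insert is recorded as 936 bp in a 5443 bp backbone and was placed between the NdeI and XhoI sites, both of which remain intact. The plasmid is selected with ampicillin and is listed as high copy. No feature table is provided, so individual backbone elements cannot be confirmed from the record. pET21a(+) vectors generally use a T7 promoter with a lac operator to drive IPTG-inducible transcription in E. coli hosts that supply T7 RNA polymerase, and the T7 sequencing primer listed for the 5′ end is consistent with that arrangement. DH5alpha is named only as the propagation strain.

The record notes a C-terminal tag on the insert but does not identify it. Cloning in frame through XhoI in pET21a(+) usually appends the vector's C-terminal hexahistidine tag, which would allow metal-affinity purification, but this is an inference rather than a recorded fact.

Dom34 is a key component of no-go mRNA decay, the pathway that deals with mRNAs on which ribosomes have stalled. The associated publication concerns structural and functional analysis of this protein, so the construct is most plausibly intended for producing recombinant E23K mutant protein for comparison with wild-type Dom34 in biochemical or structural experiments. The record does not state the specific functional consequence that the E23K change was designed to test.
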