>Addgene plasmid #19105 | Dom34 E23K | addgene partial sequence | sequence record 24885 | T7 5'-TAATACGACTCACTATAGGG-3'
TGGCGGNCATTCCCTCTGAATAATTTTGTTTACTTTAAGAAGGAGATATACATATGAAGGTTATTACNCT
GAANAAGGATTCTTTTAACAAAGGAGGAGCAGTGATTACTCTTTTACCGAAGGACAAGGAAGATCTGTTT
ACTGTTTATCAAATAGTAGACAAAGATGACGAGTTGATATTCAAGAAAAAATTCACCTCTAAACTTGATG
AAGCTGGTAAGAAAAAAAGTACAGATTTGGTCAAGTTGAAGATTAAAGTAATATCCGAGGATTTTGATAT
GAAGGATGAATATTTGAAATATAAAGGTGTTACTGTTACAGATGAAAGTGGAGCTAGTAATGTTGACATA
CCTGTCGGCAAATATTTGAGCTTTACCCTTGACTACGTGTATCCCTTTACTATCATAAAACAAAACTTTA
ATAAATTCATGCAAAAGCTCTTAAATGAAGCCTGTAATATCGAGTATAAATCAGACACCGCGGCGGTCGT
TTTACAGGAAGGGATCGCCCATGTTTGTTTAGTGACATCCTCCTCTACTATTTTAAAACAAAAAATTGAA
TNTAGTATGCCNAAAAAGAAAAGGACTACTGATGTACTGAGTGGCGANGAAAAANCTTGGGAAATTTTAT
AAAGCAATTTACAGTGCAATGAAGAAAGATTTGAANTTTGATAAATTAAAGACTATTATTCTTTGCTCTC
CNGGTTCTACGCTAAGATATTATGNCAAATTTCCAGTATGCGAGAGGACCCATAGAAATCTCGTACAAGG
ATGTCTTNAGCACNNTCNCGCNCTCNGCTAGAGTGAANCNTTNTCANNGCNAACCNAAACGGGGGATTNG
TTAACAGGAANNGNGGAAAGNTACNN
